Addgene plasmid #73331: pLVX-EGFP-C1-centrin-1
Purpose: Lentiviral vector encoding centrin-1 with an N-terminal EGFP tag
Depositing lab: Manuel Thery. Depositing organization: Commissariat Energie Atomique (CEA), Grenoble.
Backbone
  Vector backbone: pLVX-EGFP-C1
  Backbone manufacturer: Modified Clontech
  Backbone size w/o insert (bp): 8800
  Total vector size (bp): 9305
  Vector type: Mammalian Expression, Lentiviral
  Selectable markers: Puromycin
Growth in bacteria
  Bacterial resistance: Ampicillin, 100 μg/mL
  Growth temperature: 37°C
  Growth strain: NEB Stable
  Copy number: High Copy
Gene/Insert
  Gene/Insert name: centrin-1
  Species: H. sapiens (human)
  Insert size (bp): 519
  Entrez Gene: CETN1 (a.k.a. CEN1, CETN)
  Promoter: CMV
  Tag / fusion protein: EGFP (N terminal on insert)
  Cloning method: Restriction Enzyme; 5′ cloning site Xho I (not destroyed); 3′ cloning site BamH I (not destroyed)
  Sequencing primers: 5′ EGFP 3' Fw
Terms and licenses: Academic/Nonprofit Terms; Industry Terms: Not Available to Industry
How to cite: pLVX-EGFP-C1-centrin-1 was a gift from Manuel Thery (Addgene plasmid # 73331 ; http://n2t.net/addgene:73331 ; RRID:Addgene_73331)
