[The description below was written by a language model from this plasmid's Addgene catalogue record and pLannotate feature annotations shown in this document.]
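Description:
pLVX-EGFP-C1-centrin-1 is an HIV-1-based lentiviral transfer vector for mammalian expression of human centrin-1 (CETN1) carrying an N-terminal EGFP tag. It is built on a modified Clontech pLVX-EGFP-C1 backbone. In bacteria it is maintained through a high-copy ColE1/pUC-type origin and selected with ampicillin via the β-lactamase gene. The catalogue lists a total size of about 9.3 kb, close to the 9,368 nt of the depositor's full sequence on which the feature table is based.

The numbering of the circular sequence begins at EGFP, so the expression cassette wraps around the origin of the map. The CMV immediate-early enhancer and promoter drive the EGFP coding sequence, which is joined through a short stretch of residual multiple cloning site to the CETN1 open reading frame, inserted between XhoI and BamHI sites that were both retained. Downstream, a mouse PGK promoter drives puromycin N-acetyltransferase, allowing selection of transduced cells, and a WPRE follows to enhance transcript stability and expression.

This payload sits between two HIV-1 LTR regions, both of which the automated annotation labels as truncated 5' LTRs with adjacent nef fragments. Upstream of the CMV promoter are the Ψ packaging signal with a gag fragment, the RRE for Rev-dependent nuclear export of the genomic RNA, and the cPPT/CTS, which aids nuclear import of the viral genome. Packaging functions are not encoded and must be supplied in trans.

Centrin-1 is a component of microtubule-organizing centres, so the fusion would serve as a fluorescent marker of centrin localisation in stably transduced cells. The record itself states only that the vector encodes the tagged protein.
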