Features (pLannotate 1.2.2; 26 found; start..end, strand, type, name):
      1..717     +  CDS            EGFP: EGFP is a basic (constitutively fluorescent) green fluorescent protein published in 1996, derived from Aequorea victoria. It is reported to be a rapidly-maturing weak dimer with moderate acid sensitivity.
    718..768     +  misc_feature   MCS (fragment): multiple cloning site
    769..1284    +  CDS            CETN1: CETN1_HUMAN - Also known as CEN1, CETN. Experimental evidence at protein level: Swiss-Prot protein existence level 1. Plays a fundamental role in microtubule-organizing center structure and function (PubMed:8175926). Plays a role in sperm cilia formation (By similarity). From Homo sapiens (Human).
   1384..1883    +  promoter       PGK promoter: mouse phosphoglycerate kinase 1 promoter
   1904..2503    +  CDS            PuroR: puromycin N-acetyltransferase; pac from Streptomyces alboniger; confers resistance to puromycin
   2517..3105    +  misc_feature   WPRE: woodchuck hepatitis virus posttranscriptional regulatory element
   3122..3640    +  CDS            nef (fragment): NEF_HV1BR - Experimental evidence at protein level: Swiss-Prot protein existence level 1. Extracellular Nef protein targets CD4(+) T-lymphocytes for apoptosis by interacting with CXCR4 surface receptors (PubMed:14990729). From Human immunodeficiency virus type 1 group M subtype B (isolate BRU/LAI) (HIV-1).
   3688..3945    +  LTR            5' LTR (truncated): truncated 5' long terminal repeat (LTR) from HIV-1
   4097..4113    -  protein_bind   lac operator: The lac repressor binds to the lac operator to inhibit transcription in E. coli. This inhibition can be relieved by adding lactose or isopropyl-β-D-thiogalactopyranoside (IPTG). lac repressor encoded by lacI
   4121..4151    -  promoter       lac promoter: promoter for the E. coli lac operon
   4166..4187    -  protein_bind   CAP binding site: CAP binding activates transcription in the presence of cAMP. E. coli catabolite activator protein
   4200..4292    -  CDS            lacI (fragment): lac repressor; lacI; The lac repressor binds to the lac operator to inhibit transcription in E. coli. This inhibition can be relieved by adding lactose or isopropyl-β-D-thiogalactopyranoside (IPTG).
   4475..5063    -  rep_origin     ori: high-copy-number ColE1/pMB1/pBR322/pUC origin of replication
   5234..6094    -  CDS            AmpR: β-lactamase; bla; confers resistance to ampicillin, carbenicillin, and related antibiotics
   6095..6199    -  promoter       AmpR promoter: bla
   6247..6381    +  polyA_signal   SV40 poly(A) signal: SV40 polyadenylation signal
   6548..6877    +  CDS            nef (fragment): NEF_HV1BR - Experimental evidence at protein level: Swiss-Prot protein existence level 1. Extracellular Nef protein targets CD4(+) T-lymphocytes for apoptosis by interacting with CXCR4 surface receptors (PubMed:14990729). From Human immunodeficiency virus type 1 group M subtype B (isolate BRU/LAI) (HIV-1).
   6925..7182    +  LTR            5' LTR (truncated): truncated 5' long terminal repeat (LTR) from HIV-1
   7229..7354    +  misc_feature   HIV-1 Ψ: packaging signal of human immunodeficiency virus type 1
   7338..7676    +  CDS            HIV-1 gag (fragment): gag protein from human immunodeficiency virus 1; gag
   7851..8084    +  misc_feature   RRE: The Rev response element (RRE) of HIV-1 allows for Rev-dependent mRNA export from the nucleus to the cytoplasm.
   8461..8561    +  CDS            Rev (fragment): human immunodeficiency virus 1 (HIV-1) Rev protein; rev; enhances nuclear export of unspliced and incompletely spliced viral mRNAs
   8576..8691    +  misc_feature   cPPT/CTS: central polypurine tract and central termination sequence of HIV-1 (lacking the first T)
   8749..9052    +  enhancer       CMV enhancer: human cytomegalovirus immediate early enhancer
   9053..9256    +  promoter       CMV promoter: human cytomegalovirus (CMV) immediate early promoter
   9341..9367    +  misc_feature   MCS (fragment): multiple cloning site
>Addgene plasmid #73331 | pLVX-EGFP-C1-centrin-1 | depositor full sequence | sequence record 139044 | pLVX-EGFP-C1-centrin-1 sequence 9368 bps
ATGGTGAGCAAGGGCGAGGAGCTGTTCACCGGGGTGGTGCCCATCCTGGTCGAGCTGGACGGCGACGTAA
ACGGCCACAAGTTCAGCGTGTCCGGCGAGGGCGAGGGCGATGCCACCTACGGCAAGCTGACCCTGAAGTT
CATCTGCACCACCGGCAAGCTGCCCGTGCCCTGGCCCACCCTCGTGACCACCCTGACCTACGGCGTGCAG
TGCTTCAGCCGCTACCCCGACCACATGAAGCAGCACGACTTCTTCAAGTCCGCCATGCCCGAAGGCTACG
TCCAGGAGCGCACCATCTTCTTCAAGGACGACGGCAACTACAAGACCCGCGCCGAGGTGAAGTTCGAGGG
CGACACCCTGGTGAACCGCATCGAGCTGAAGGGCATCGACTTCAAGGAGGACGGCAACATCCTGGGGCAC
AAGCTGGAGTACAACTACAACAGCCACAACGTCTATATCATGGCCGACAAGCAGAAGAACGGCATCAAGG
TGAACTTCAAGATCCGCCACAACATCGAGGACGGCAGCGTGCAGCTCGCCGACCACTACCAGCAGAACAC
CCCCATCGGCGACGGCCCCGTGCTGCTGCCCGACAACCACTACCTGAGCACCCAGTCCGCCCTGAGCAAA
GACCCCAACGAGAAGCGCGATCACATGGTCCTGCTGGAGTTCGTGACCGCCGCCGGGATCACTCTCGGCA
TGGACGAGCTGTACAAGTCCGGACTCAGATCTCGAGCTCAAGCTTCGAATTCTGCAGTCGACGGTACCAT
GGCTTCCGGCTTCAAGAAGCCCAGCGCTGCCTCCACCGGCCAAAAGAGAAAGGTGGCACCTAAGCCCGAG
CTCACTGAGGATCAGAAGCAAGAAGTTCGGGAAGCATTTGACCTCTTCGACGTGGACGGAAGTGGGACCA
TCGACGCGAAGGAGCTGAAGGTGGCCATGAGAGCGCTGGGCTTCGAACCCAGGAAGGAAGAGATGAAGAA
AATGATCTCCGAGGTGGACAGGGAAGGCACGGGGAAGATCAGCTTCAATGACTTCCTGGCCGTGATGACG
CAGAAGATGTCCGAGAAGGACACCAAAGAAGAAATCCTGAAGGCCTTCAGGCTCTTTGATGACGATGAGA
CCGGGAAGATCTCGTTCAAAAACCTGAAGCGTGTGGCCAACGAGCTGGGGGAGAACCTCACGGATGAGGA
GCTGCAGGAGATGATCGACGAAGCTGATCGGGATGGGGACGGCGAAGTGAACGAGGAGGAGTTCCTTCGG
ATCATGAAGAAGACCAGCCTTTACTGAGGATCCGCGGCCGCGACCCTAGGCCGACGCGTCCGGTTAACCG
GGATCGAGATCCTGCAGAACCACGAGTCTGGTTGCATTCTAGATAATTCTACCGGGTAGGGGAGGCGCTT
TTCCCAAGGCAGTCTGGAGCATGCGCTTTAGCAGCCCCGCTGGGCACTTGGCGCTACACAAGTGGCCTCT
GGCCTCGCACACATTCCACATCCACCGGTAGGCGCCAACCGGCTCCGTTCTTTGGTGGCCCCTTCGCGCC
ACCTTCTACTCCTCCCCTAGTCAGGAAGTTCCCCCCCGCCCCGCAGCTCGCGTCGTGCAGGACGTGACAA
ATGGAAGTAGCACGTCTCACTAGTCTCGTGCAGATGGACAGCACCGCTGAGCAATGGAAGCGGGTAGGCC
TTTGGGGCAGCGGCCAATAGCAGCTTTGCTCCTTCGCTTTCTGGGCTCAGAGGCTGGGAAGGGGTGGGTC
CGGGGGCGGGCTCAGGGGCGGGCTCAGGGGCGGGGCGGGCGCCCGAAGGTCCTCCGGAGGCCCGGCATTC
TGCACGCTTCAAAAGCGCACGTCTGCCGCGCTGTTCTCCTCTTCCTCATCTCCGGGCCTTTCGACCTGCA
GCCCAAGCTTACCATGACCGAGTACAAGCCCACGGTGCGCCTCGCCACCCGCGACGACGTCCCCAGGGCC
GTACGCACCCTCGCCGCCGCGTTCGCCGACTACCCCGCCACGCGCCACACCGTCGATCCGGACCGCCACA
TCGAGCGGGTCACCGAGCTGCAAGAACTCTTCCTCACGCGCGTCGGGCTCGACATCGGCAAGGTGTGGGT
CGCGGACGACGGCGCCGCGGTGGCGGTCTGGACCACGCCGGAGAGCGTCGAAGCGGGGGCGGTGTTCGCC
GAGATCGGCCCGCGCATGGCCGAGTTGAGCGGTTCCCGGCTGGCCGCGCAGCAACAGATGGAAGGCCTCC
TGGCGCCGCACCGGCCCAAGGAGCCCGCGTGGTTCCTGGCCACCGTCGGCGTCTCGCCCGACCACCAGGG
CAAGGGTCTGGGCAGCGCCGTCGTGCTCCCCGGAGTGGAGGCGGCCGAGCGCGCCGGGGTGCCCGCCTTC
CTGGAGACCTCCGCGCCCCGCAACCTCCCCTTCTACGAGCGGCTCGGCTTCACCGTCACCGCCGACGTCG
AGGTGCCCGAAGGACCGCGCACCTGGTGCATGACCCGCAAGCCCGGTGCCTGACCGCGTCTGGAACAATC
AACCTCTGGATTACAAAATTTGTGAAAGATTGACTGGTATTCTTAACTATGTTGCTCCTTTTACGCTATG
TGGATACGCTGCTTTAATGCCTTTGTATCATGCTATTGCTTCCCGTATGGCTTTCATTTTCTCCTCCTTG
TATAAATCCTGGTTGCTGTCTCTTTATGAGGAGTTGTGGCCCGTTGTCAGGCAACGTGGCGTGGTGTGCA
CTGTGTTTGCTGACGCAACCCCCACTGGTTGGGGCATTGCCACCACCTGTCAGCTCCTTTCCGGGACTTT
CGCTTTCCCCCTCCCTATTGCCACGGCGGAACTCATCGCCGCCTGCCTTGCCCGCTGCTGGACAGGGGCT
CGGCTGTTGGGCACTGACAATTCCGTGGTGTTGTCGGGGAAGCTGACGTCCTTTCCATGGCTGCTCGCCT
GTGTTGCCACCTGGATTCTGCGCGGGACGTCCTTCTGCTACGTCCCTTCGGCCCTCAATCCAGCGGACCT
TCCTTCCCGCGGCCTGCTGCCGGCTCTGCGGCCTCTTCCGCGTCTTCGCCTTCGCCCTCAGACGAGTCGG
ATCTCCCTTTGGGCCGCCTCCCCGCCTGGAATTAATTCTGCAGTCGAGACCTAGAAAAACATGGAGCAAT
CACAAGTAGCAATACAGCAGCTACCAATGCTGATTGTGCCTGGCTAGAAGCACAAGAGGAGGAGGAGGTG
GGTTTTCCAGTCACACCTCAGGTACCTTTAAGACCAATGACTTACAAGGCAGCTGTAGATCTTAGCCACT
TTTTAAAAGAAAAGAGGGGACTGGAAGGGCTAATTCACTCCCAACGAAGACAAGATATCCTTGATCTGTG
GATCTACCACACACAAGGCTACTTCCCTGATTAGCAGAACTACACACCAGGGCCAGGGGTCAGATATCCA
CTGACCTTTGGATGGTGCTACAAGCTAGTACCAGTTGAGCCAGATAAGGTAGAAGAGGCCAATAAAGGAG
AGAACACCAGCTTGTTACACCCTGTGAGCCTGCATGGGATGGATGACCCGGAGAGAGAAGTGTTAGAGTG
GAGGTTTGACAGCCGCCTAGCATTTCATCACGTGGCCCGAGAGCTGCATCCGGAGTACTTCAAGAACTGC
TGATATCGAGCTTGCTACAAGGGACTTTCCGCTGGGGACTTTCCAGGGAGGCGTGGCCTGGGCGGGACTG
GGGAGTGGCGAGCCCTCAGATCCTGCATATAAGCAGCTGCTTTTTGCCTGTACTGGGTCTCTCTGGTTAG
ACCAGATCTGAGCCTGGGAGCTCTCTGGCTAACTAGGGAACCCACTGCTTAAGCCTCAATAAAGCTTGCC
TTGAGTGCTTCAAGTAGTGTGTGCCCGTCTGTTGTGTGACTCTGGTAACTAGAGATCCCTCAGACCCTTT
TAGTCAGTGTGGAAAATCTCTAGCAGTAGTAGTTCATGTCATCTTATTATTCAGTATTTATAACTTGCAA
AGAAATGAATATCAGAGAGTGAGAGGCCTTGACATTGCTAGCGTTTACCGTCGACCTCTAGCTAGAGCTT
GGCGTAATCATGGTCATAGCTGTTTCCTGTGTGAAATTGTTATCCGCTCACAATTCCACACAACATACGA
GCCGGAAGCATAAAGTGTAAAGCCTGGGGTGCCTAATGAGTGAGCTAACTCACATTAATTGCGTTGCGCT
CACTGCCCGCTTTCCAGTCGGGAAACCTGTCGTGCCAGCTGCATTAATGAATCGGCCAACGCGCGGGGAG
AGGCGGTTTGCGTATTGGGCGCTCTTCCGCTTCCTCGCTCACTGACTCGCTGCGCTCGGTCGTTCGGCTG
CGGCGAGCGGTATCAGCTCACTCAAAGGCGGTAATACGGTTATCCACAGAATCAGGGGATAACGCAGGAA
AGAACATGTGAGCAAAAGGCCAGCAAAAGGCCAGGAACCGTAAAAAGGCCGCGTTGCTGGCGTTTTTCCA
TAGGCTCCGCCCCCCTGACGAGCATCACAAAAATCGACGCTCAAGTCAGAGGTGGCGAAACCCGACAGGA
CTATAAAGATACCAGGCGTTTCCCCCTGGAAGCTCCCTCGTGCGCTCTCCTGTTCCGACCCTGCCGCTTA
CCGGATACCTGTCCGCCTTTCTCCCTTCGGGAAGCGTGGCGCTTTCTCATAGCTCACGCTGTAGGTATCT
CAGTTCGGTGTAGGTCGTTCGCTCCAAGCTGGGCTGTGTGCACGAACCCCCCGTTCAGCCCGACCGCTGC
GCCTTATCCGGTAACTATCGTCTTGAGTCCAACCCGGTAAGACACGACTTATCGCCACTGGCAGCAGCCA
CTGGTAACAGGATTAGCAGAGCGAGGTATGTAGGCGGTGCTACAGAGTTCTTGAAGTGGTGGCCTAACTA
CGGCTACACTAGAAGAACAGTATTTGGTATCTGCGCTCTGCTGAAGCCAGTTACCTTCGGAAAAAGAGTT
GGTAGCTCTTGATCCGGCAAACAAACCACCGCTGGTAGCGGTGGTTTTTTTGTTTGCAAGCAGCAGATTA
CGCGCAGAAAAAAAGGATCTCAAGAAGATCCTTTGATCTTTTCTACGGGGTCTGACGCTCAGTGGAACGA
AAACTCACGTTAAGGGATTTTGGTCATGAGATTATCAAAAAGGATCTTCACCTAGATCCTTTTAAATTAA
AAATGAAGTTTTAAATCAATCTAAAGTATATATGAGTAAACTTGGTCTGACAGTTACCAATGCTTAATCA
GTGAGGCACCTATCTCAGCGATCTGTCTATTTCGTTCATCCATAGTTGCCTGACTCCCCGTCGTGTAGAT
AACTACGATACGGGAGGGCTTACCATCTGGCCCCAGTGCTGCAATGATACCGCGAGACCCACGCTCACCG
GCTCCAGATTTATCAGCAATAAACCAGCCAGCCGGAAGGGCCGAGCGCAGAAGTGGTCCTGCAACTTTAT
CCGCCTCCATCCAGTCTATTAATTGTTGCCGGGAAGCTAGAGTAAGTAGTTCGCCAGTTAATAGTTTGCG
CAACGTTGTTGCCATTGCTACAGGCATCGTGGTGTCACGCTCGTCGTTTGGTATGGCTTCATTCAGCTCC
GGTTCCCAACGATCAAGGCGAGTTACATGATCCCCCATGTTGTGCAAAAAAGCGGTTAGCTCCTTCGGTC
CTCCGATCGTTGTCAGAAGTAAGTTGGCCGCAGTGTTATCACTCATGGTTATGGCAGCACTGCATAATTC
TCTTACTGTCATGCCATCCGTAAGATGCTTTTCTGTGACTGGTGAGTACTCAACCAAGTCATTCTGAGAA
TAGTGTATGCGGCGACCGAGTTGCTCTTGCCCGGCGTCAATACGGGATAATACCGCGCCACATAGCAGAA
CTTTAAAAGTGCTCATCATTGGAAAACGTTCTTCGGGGCGAAAACTCTCAAGGATCTTACCGCTGTTGAG
ATCCAGTTCGATGTAACCCACTCGTGCACCCAACTGATCTTCAGCATCTTTTACTTTCACCAGCGTTTCT
GGGTGAGCAAAAACAGGAAGGCAAAATGCCGCAAAAAAGGGAATAAGGGCGACACGGAAATGTTGAATAC
TCATACTCTTCCTTTTTCAATATTATTGAAGCATTTATCAGGGTTATTGTCTCATGAGCGGATACATATT
TGAATGTATTTAGAAAAATAAACAAATAGGGGTTCCGCGCACATTTCCCCGAAAAGTGCCACCTGACGTC
GACGGATCGGGAGATCAACTTGTTTATTGCAGCTTATAATGGTTACAAATAAAGCAATAGCATCACAAAT
TTCACAAATAAAGCATTTTTTTCACTGCATTCTAGTTGTGGTTTGTCCAAACTCATCAATGTATCTTATC
ATGTCTGGATCAACTGGATAACTCAAGCTAACCAAAATCATCCCAAACTTCCCACCCCATACCCTATTAC
CACTGCCAATTACCTGTGGTTTCATTTACTCTAAACCTGTGATTCCTCTGAATTATTTTCATTTTAAAGA
AATTGTATTTGTTAAATATGTACTACAAACTTAGTAGTTGGAAGGGCTAATTCACTCCCAAAGAAGACAA
GATATCCTTGATCTGTGGATCTACCACACACAAGGCTACTTCCCTGATTAGCAGAACTACACACCAGGGC
CAGGGGTCAGATATCCACTGACCTTTGGATGGTGCTACAAGCTAGTACCAGTTGAGCCAGATAAGGTAGA
AGAGGCCAATAAAGGAGAGAACACCAGCTTGTTACACCCTGTGAGCCTGCATGGGATGGATGACCCGGAG
AGAGAAGTGTTAGAGTGGAGGTTTGACAGCCGCCTAGCATTTCATCACGTGGCCCGAGAGCTGCATCCGG
AGTACTTCAAGAACTGCTGATATCGAGCTTGCTACAAGGGACTTTCCGCTGGGGACTTTCCAGGGAGGCG
TGGCCTGGGCGGGACTGGGGAGTGGCGAGCCCTCAGATCCTGCATATAAGCAGCTGCTTTTTGCCTGTAC
TGGGTCTCTCTGGTTAGACCAGATCTGAGCCTGGGAGCTCTCTGGCTAACTAGGGAACCCACTGCTTAAG
CCTCAATAAAGCTTGCCTTGAGTGCTTCAAGTAGTGTGTGCCCGTCTGTTGTGTGACTCTGGTAACTAGA
GATCCCTCAGACCCTTTTAGTCAGTGTGGAAAATCTCTAGCAGTGGCGCCCGAACAGGGACTTGAAAGCG
AAAGGGAAACCAGAGGAGCTCTCTCGACGCAGGACTCGGCTTGCTGAAGCGCGCACGGCAAGAGGCGAGG
GGCGGCGACTGGTGAGTACGCCAAAAATTTTGACTAGCGGAGGCTAGAAGGAGAGAGATGGGTGCGAGAG
CGTCAGTATTAAGCGGGGGAGAATTAGATCGCGATGGGAAAAAATTCGGTTAAGGCCAGGGGGAAAGAAA
AAATATAAATTAAAACATATAGTATGGGCAAGCAGGGAGCTAGAACGATTCGCAGTTAATCCTGGCCTGT
TAGAAACATCAGAAGGCTGTAGACAAATACTGGGACAGCTACAACCATCCCTTCAGACAGGATCAGAAGA
ACTTAGATCATTATATAATACAGTAGCAACCCTCTATTGTGTGCATCAAAGGATAGAGATAAAAGACACC
AAGGAAGCTTTAGACAAGATAGAGGAAGAGCAAAACAAAAGTAAGACCACCGCACAGCAAGCGGCCGGCC
GCTGATCTTCAGACCTGGAGGAGGAGATATGAGGGACAATTGGAGAAGTGAATTATATAAATATAAAGTA
GTAAAAATTGAACCATTAGGAGTAGCACCCACCAAGGCAAAGAGAAGAGTGGTGCAGAGAGAAAAAAGAG
CAGTGGGAATAGGAGCTTTGTTCCTTGGGTTCTTGGGAGCAGCAGGAAGCACTATGGGCGCAGCGTCAAT
GACGCTGACGGTACAGGCCAGACAATTATTGTCTGGTATAGTGCAGCAGCAGAACAATTTGCTGAGGGCT
ATTGAGGCGCAACAGCATCTGTTGCAACTCACAGTCTGGGGCATCAAGCAGCTCCAGGCAAGAATCCTGG
CTGTGGAAAGATACCTAAAGGATCAACAGCTCCTGGGGATTTGGGGTTGCTCTGGAAAACTCATTTGCAC
CACTGCTGTGCCTTGGAATGCTAGTTGGAGTAATAAATCTCTGGAACAGATTTGGAATCACACGACCTGG
ATGGAGTGGGACAGAGAAATTAACAATTACACAAGCTTAATACACTCCTTAATTGAAGAATCGCAAAACC
AGCAAGAAAAGAATGAACAAGAATTATTGGAATTAGATAAATGGGCAAGTTTGTGGAATTGGTTTAACAT
AACAAATTGGCTGTGGTATATAAAATTATTCATAATGATAGTAGGAGGCTTGGTAGGTTTAAGAATAGTT
TTTGCTGTACTTTCTATAGTGAATAGAGTTAGGCAGGGATATTCACCATTATCGTTTCAGACCCACCTCC
CAACCCCGAGGGGACCCGACAGGCCCGAAGGAATAGAAGAAGAAGGTGGAGAGAGAGACAGAGACAGATC
CATTCGATTAGTGAACGGATCTCGACGGTATCGCCTTTAAAAGAAAAGGGGGGATTGGGGGGTACAGTGC
AGGGGAAAGAATAGTAGACATAATAGCAACAGACATACAAACTAAAGAATTACAAAAACAAATTACAAAA
ATTCAAAATTTTCGGGTTTATTACAGGGACAGCAGAGATCCAGTTTATCGATAAGCTTGGGAGTTCCGCG
TTACATAACTTACGGTAAATGGCCCGCCTGGCTGACCGCCCAACGACCCCCGCCCATTGACGTCAATAAT
GACGTATGTTCCCATAGTAACGCCAATAGGGACTTTCCATTGACGTCAATGGGTGGAGTATTTACGGTAA
ACTGCCCACTTGGCAGTACATCAAGTGTATCATATGCCAAGTACGCCCCCTATTGACGTCAATGACGGTA
AATGGCCCGCCTGGCATTATGCCCAGTACATGACCTTATGGGACTTTCCTACTTGGCAGTACATCTACGT
ATTAGTCATCGCTATTACCATGGTGATGCGGTTTTGGCAGTACATCAATGGGCGTGGATAGCGGTTTGAC
TCACGGGGATTTCCAAGTCTCCACCCCATTGACGTCAATGGGAGTTTGTTTTGGCACCAAAATCAACGGG
ACTTTCCAAAATGTCGTAACAACTCCGCCCCATTGACGCAAATGGGCGGTAGGCGTGTACGGTGGGAGGT
CTATATAAGCAGAGCTCGTTTAGTGAACCGTCAGATCGCCTGGAGACGCCATCCACGCTGTTTTGACCTC
CATAGAAGACACCGACTCTACTAGAGGATCGCTAGCGCTACCGGACTCAGATCTCGAC
