>Addgene plasmid #73331 | pLVX-EGFP-C1-centrin-1 | addgene partial sequence | sequence record 139036 | CMV-F 5'-CGCAAATGGGCGGTAGGCGTG-3'
CTATATAAGCAGAGCTCGTTTAGTGAACCGTCAGATCGCCTGGAGACGCCATCCACGCTGTTTTGACCTC
CATAGAAGACACCGACTCTACTAGAGGATCGCTAGCGCTACCGGACTCAGATCTCGACATGGTGAGCAAG
GGCGAGGAGCTGTTCACCGGGGTGGTGCCCATCCTGGTCGAGCTGGACGGCGACGTAAACGGCCACAAGT
TCAGCGTGTCCGGCGAGGGCGAGGGCGATGCCACCTACGGCAAGCTGACCCTGAAGTTCATCTGCACCAC
CGGCAAGCTGCCCGTGCCCTGGCCCACCCTCGTGACCACCCTGACCTACGGCGTGCAGTGCTTCAGCCGC
TACCCCGACCACATGAAGCAGCACGACTTCTTCAAGTCCGCCATGCCCGAAGGCTACGTCCAGGAGCGCA
CCATCTTCTTCAAGGACGACGGCAACTACAAGACCCGCGCCGAGGTGAAGTTCGAGGGCGACACCCTGGT
GAACCGCATCGAGCTGAAGGGCATCGACTTCAAGGAGGACGGCAACATCCTGGGGCACAAGCTGGAGTAC
AACTACAACAGCCACAACGTCTATATCATGGCCGACAAGCAGAAGAACGGCATCAAGGTGAACTTCAAGA
TCCGCCACAACATCGAGGACGGCAGCGTGCAGCTCGCCGACCACTACCAGCAGAACACCCCCATCGGCGA
CGGCCCCGTGCTGCTGCCCGACAACCACTACCTGAGCACCCAGTCCGCCCTGAGCAAAGACCCCAACGAG
AAGCGCGATCACATGGTCCTGCTGGAGTTCGTGACCGCCGCCGGGATCACTCTCGGCATGGACGAGCTGT
ACAAGTCCGGACTCAGATCTCGAGCTCAAGCTTCGAATTCTGCAGTCGACGGTACCATGGCTTCCGGCTT
CAAGAAGCCCAGCGCTGCCTCCACCGGCCAAAAGAGAAAGGTGGCACCTAAGCCCGAGCTCACTGAGGAT
CAGAAGCAAGAAGTTCGGGAAGCATTTGACCTCTTCGACGTGGACGGAAGTGGG
