>Addgene plasmid #73331 | pLVX-EGFP-C1-centrin-1 | addgene partial sequence | sequence record 139038 | puro-variant-R 5'-gtgggcttgtactcggtcat-3'
GGTCGAAAGGCCCGGAGATGAGGAAGAGGAGAACAGCGCGGCAGACGTGCGCTTTTGAAGCGTGCAGAAT
GCCGGGCCTCCGGAGGACCTTCGGGCGCCCGCCCCGCCCCTGAGCCCGCCCCTGAGCCCGCCCCCGGACC
CACCCCTTCCCAGCCTCTGAGCCCAGAAAGCGAAGGAGCAAAGCTGCTATTGGCCGCTGCCCCAAAGGCC
TACCCGCTTCCATTGCTCAGCGGTGCTGTCCATCTGCACGAGACTAGTGAGACGTGCTACTTCCATTTGT
CACGTCCTGCACGACGCGAGCTGCGGGGCGGGGGGGAACTTCCTGACTAGGGGAGGAGTAGAAGGTGGCG
CGAAGGGGCCACCAAAGAACGGAGCCGGTTGGCGCCTACCGGTGGATGTGGAATGTGTGCGAGGCCAGAG
GCCACTTGTGTAGCGCCAAGTGCCCAGCGGGGCTGCTAAAGCGCATGCTCCAGACTGCCTTGGGAAAAGC
GCCTCCCCTACCCGGTAGAATTATCTAGAATGCAACCAGACTCGTGGTTCTGCAGGATCTCGATCCCGGT
TAACCGGACGCGTCGGCCTAGGGTCGCGGCCGCGGATCCTCAGTAAAGGCTGGTCTTCTTCATGATCCGA
AGGAACTCCTCCTCGTTCACTTCGCCGTCCCCATCCCGATCAGCTTCGTCGATCATCTCCTGCAGCTCCT
CATCCGTGAGGTTCTCCCCCAGCTCGTTGGCCACACGCTTCAGGTTTTTGAACGAGATCTTCCCGGTCTC
ATCGTCATCAAAGAGCCTGAAGGCCTTCAGGATTTCTTCTTTGGTGTCCTTCTCGGACATCTTCTGCGTC
ATCACGGCCAGGAAGTCATTGAAGCTGATCTTCCCCGTGCCTTCCCTGTCCACCTCGGAGATCATTTTCT
TCATCTCTTCCTTCCTGGGTTCGAAGCCCAGCGCTCTCATGGCCACCTTCAGCTCCTTCGCGTCGATGGT
CCCACTTCCGTCCACGTCGAAGAGGTCAAATGCTTCCCGAACTTCTTGCTTCTGATCCTCAGTGAGCTCG
G
